>Addgene plasmid #160632 | pEGB3_alpha1 Pnos:P19:Tnos (GB2762) | depositor full sequence | sequence record 311836 | pEGB3_alpha1 Pnos:P19:Tnos (GB2762) sequence 7682 bps
GGAGATACATGAGAATTAAGGGAGTCACGGTATGACCCCCGCCGATGACGCGGGACAAGCCGTTTTACGT
TTGGAACTGACAGAACCGCAACGTTGAAGGAGCCACTGAGCCGCGGGTTTCTGGAGTTTAATGAGCTAAG
CACATACGTCAGAAACCATTATTGCGCGTTCAAAAGTCGCCTAAGGTCACTATCAGCTAGCAAATATTTC
TTGTCAAAAATGCTCCACTGACGTTCCATAAATTCCCCTCGGTATCCAATTAGAGTCTCATATTCACTCT
CAACTCGATCGAGGCAATGGAACGAGCTATACAAGGAAACGACGCTAGGGAACAAGCTAACAGTGAACGT
TGGGATGGAGGATCAGGAGGTACCACTTCTCCCTTCAAACTTCCTGACGAAAGTCCGAGTTGGACTGAGT
GGCGGCTACATAACGATGAGACTAATTCGAATCAAGATAATCCCCTTGGTTTCAAGGAAAGCTGGGGTTT
CGGGAAAGTTGTATTTAAGAGATATCTCAGATACGACAGGACGGAAGCTTCACTGCACAGAGTCCTTGGA
TCTTGGACGGGAGATTCGGTTAACTATGCAGCATCTCGATTTTTCGGTTTCGACCAGATCGGATGTACCT
ATAGTATTCGGTTTCGAGGAGTTAGTATCACCGTTTCTGGAGGCTCTCGAACTCTTCAGCATCTCTGTGA
GATGGCAATTCGGTCTAAGCAAGAACTGCTACAGCTTGCCCCAATCGAAGTGGAAAGTAATGTATCAAGA
GGATGCCCTGAAGGTACTGAAACCTTCGAAAAAGAAAGCGAGTGAGCTTGGAATGGATCTTCGATCCCGA
TCGTTCAAACATTTGGCAATAAAGTTTCTTAAGATTGAATCCTGTTGCCGGTCTTGCGACGATTATCATA
TAATTTCTGTTGAATTACGTTAAGCATGTAATAATTAACATGTAATGCATGACGTTATTTATGAGATGGG
TTTTTATGATTAGAGTCCCGCAATTATACATTTAATACGCGATAGAAAACAAAATATAGCGCGCAAACTA
GGATAAATTATCGCGCDCGGTGTCATCTATGTTACTAGATCGGGAATTGCCAAGCTAATTCTTGAAGACG
AAAGGGCCTCGTGATACGCCTATTTTTATAGGTTAATGTCATGATAATAATGGTTTCTTAGACGTCAGGT
GGCACTTTTCGGGGAAATGTGCGCGGAACCCCTATTTGTTTATTTTTCTAAATACATTCAAATATGTATC
CGCTCATGAGACAATAACCCTGATAAATGCTTCAATAATGGGACCGACTCGCGCTGTCATGAGACGAATT
CTGACAGGATATATTGGCGGGTAAACCTAAGAGAAAAGAGCGTTTATTAGAATAATCGGATATTTAAAAG
GGCGTGAAAAGGTTTATCCGTTCGTCCATTTGTATGTGCATGCCAACCACAGGGTTCCCCTCGGGATCAA
AGTACTTTGATCCAACCCCTCCGCTGCTATAGTGCAGTCGGCTTCTGACGTTCAGTGCAGCCGTCATCTG
AAAACGACATGTCGCACAAGTCCTAAGTTACGCGACAGGCTGCCGCCCTGCCCTTTTCCTGGCGTTTTCT
TGTCGCGTGTTTTAGTCGCATAAAGTAGAATACTTGCGACTAGAACCGGAGACATTACGCCATGAACAAG
AGCGCCGCCGCTGGCCTGCTGGGCTATGCCCGCGTCAGCACCGACGACCAGGACTTGACCAACCAACGGG
CCGAACTGCACGCGGCCGGCTGCACCAAGCTGTTTTCCGAGAAGATCACCGGCACCAGGCGCGACCGCCC
GGAGCTGGCCAGGATGCTTGACCACCTACGCCCTGGCGACGTTGTGACAGTGACCAGGCTAGACCGCCTG
GCCCGCAGCACCCGCGACCTACTGGACATTGCCGAGCGCATCCAGGAGGCCGGCGCGGGCCTGCGTAGCC
TGGCAGAGCCGTGGGCCGACACCACCACGCCGGCCGGCCGCATGGTGTTGACCGTGTTCGCCGGCATTGC
CGAGTTCGAGCGTTCCCTAATCATCGACCGCACCCGGAGCGGGCGCGAGGCCGCCAAGGCCCGAGGCGTG
AAGTTTGGCCCCCGCCCTACCCTCACCCCGGCACAGATCGCGCACGCCCGCGAGCTGATCGACCAGGAAG
GCCGCACCGTGAAAGAGGCGGCTGCACTGCTTGGCGTGCATCGCTCGACCCTGTACCGCGCACTTGAGCG
CAGCGAGGAAGTGACGCCCACCGAGGCCAGGCGGCGCGGTGCCTTCCGTGAGGACGCATTGACCGAGGCC
GACGCCCTGGCGGCCGCCGAGAATGAACGCCAAGAGGAACAAGCATGAAACCGCACCAGGACGGCCAGGA
CGAACCGTTTTTCATTACCGAAGAGATCGAGGCGGAGATGATCGCGGCCGGGTACGTGTTCGAGCCGCCC
GCGCACCTCTCAACCGTGCGGCTGCATGAAATCCTGGCCGGTTTGTCTGATGCCAAGCTGGCGGCCTGGC
CGGCCAGCTTGGCCGCTGAAGAAACCGAGCGCCGCCGTCTAAAAAGGTGATGTGTATTTGAGTAAAACAG
CTTGCGTCATGCGGTCGCTGCGTATATGATCCGATGAGTAAATAAACAAATACGCAAGGGGAACGCATGA
AGGTTATCGCTGTACTTAACCAGAAAGGCGGGTCAGGCAAGACGACCATCGGAACCCATCTAGCCCGCGC
CCTGCAACTCGCCGGGGCCGATGTTCTGTTAGTCGATTCCGATCCCCAGGGCAGTGCCCGCGATTGGGCG
GCCGTGCGGGAAGATCAACCGCTAACCGTTGTCGGCATCGACCGCCCGACGATTGACCGCGACGTGAAGG
CCATCGGCCGGCGCGACTTCGTAGTGATCGACGGAGCGCCCCAGGCGGCGGACTTGGCTGTGTCCGCGAT
CAAGGCAGCCGACTTCGTGCTGATTCCGGTGCAGCCAAGCCCTTACGACATATGGGCCACCGCCGACCTG
GTGGAGCTGGTTAAGCAGCGCATTGAGGTCACGGATGGAAGGCTACAAGCGGCCTTTGTCGTGTCGCGGG
CGATCAAAGGCACGCGCATCGGCGGTGAGGTTGCCGAGGCGCTGGCCGGGTACGAGCTGCCCATTCTTGA
GTCCCGTATCACGCAGCGCGTGAGCTACCCAGGCACTGCCGCCGCCGGCACAACCGTTCTTGAATCAGAA
CCCGAGGGCGACGCTGCCCGCGAGGTCCAGGCGCTGGCCGCTGAAATTAAATCAAAACTCATTTGAGTTA
ATGAGGTAAAGAGAAAATGAGCAAAAGCACAAACACGCTAAGTGCCGGCCGTCCGAGCGCACGCAGCAGC
AAGGCTGCAACGTTGGCCAGCCTGGCAGACACGCCAGCCATGAAGCGGGTCAACTTTCAGTTGCCGGCGG
AGGATCACACCAAGCTGAAGATGTACGCGGTACGCCAAGGCAAGACCATTACCGAGCTGCTATCTGAATA
GATCGCGCAGCTACCAGAGTAAATGAGCAAATGAATAAATGAGTAGATGAATTTTAGCGGCTAAAGGAGG
CGGCATGGAAAATCAAGAACAACCAGGCACCGACGCCGTGGAATGCCCCATGTGTGGAGGAACGGGCGGT
TGGCCAGGCGTAAGCGGCTGGGTTGTCTGCCGGCCCTGCAATGGCACTGGAACCCCCAAGCCCGAGGAAT
CGGCGTGACGGTCGCAAACCATCCGGCCCGGTACAAATCGGCGCGGCGCTGGGTGATGACCTGGTGGAGA
AGTTGAAGGCCGCGCAGGCCGCCCAGCGGCAACGCATCGAGGCAGAAGCACGCCCCGGTGAATCGTGGCA
AGCGGCCGCTGATCGAATCCGCAAAGAATCCCGGCAACCGCCGGCAGCCGGTGCGCCGTCGATTAGGAAG
CCGCCCAAGGGCGACGAGCAACCAGATTTTTTCGTTCCGATGCTCTATGACGTGGGCACCCGCGATAGTC
GCAGCATCATGGACGTGGCCGTTTTCCGTCTGTCGAAGCGTGACCGACGAGCTGGCGAGGTGATCCGCTA
CGAGCTTCCAGACGGGCACGTAGAGGTTTCCGCAGGGCCGGCCGGCATGGCCAGTGTGTGGGATTACGAC
CTGGTACTGATGGCGGTTTCCCATCTAACCGAATCCATGAACCGATACCGGGAAGGGAAGGGAGACAAGC
CCGGCCGCGTGTTCCGTCCACACGTTGCGGACGTACTCAAGTTCTGCCGGCGAGCCGATGGCGGAAAGCA
GAAAGACGACCTGGTAGAAACCTGCATTCGGTTAAACACCACGCACGTTGCCATGCAGCGTACGAAGAAG
GCCAAGAACGGCCGCCTGGTGACGGTATCCGAGGGTGAAGCCTTGATTAGCCGCTACAAGATCGTAAAGA
GCGAAACCGGGCGGCCGGAGTACATCGAGATCGAGCTAGCTGATTGGATGTACCGCGAGATCACAGAAGG
CAAGAACCCGGACGTGCTGACGGTTCACCCCGATTACTTTTTGATCGATCCCGGCATCGGCCGTTTTCTC
TACCGCCTGGCACGCCGCGCCGCAGGCAAGGCAGAAGCCAGATGGTTGTTCAAGACGATCTACGAACGCA
GTGGCAGCGCCGGAGAGTTCAAGAAGTTCTGTTTCACCGTGCGCAAGCTGATCGGGTCAAATGACCTGCC
GGAGTACGATTTGAAGGAGGAGGCGGGGCAGGCTGGCCCGATCCTAGTCATGCGCTACCGCAACCTGATC
GAGGGCGAAGCATCCGCCGGTTCCTAATGTACGGAGCAGATGCTAGGGCAAATTGCCCTAGCAGGGGAAA
AAGGTCGAAAAGGACTCTTTCCTGTGGATAGCACGTACATTGGGAACCCAAAGCCGTACATTGGGAACCG
GAACCCGTACATTGGGAACCCAAAGCCGTACATTGGGAACCGGTCACACATGTAAGTGACTGATATAAAA
GAGAAAAAAGGCGATTTTTCCGCCTAAAACTCTTTAAAACTTATTAAAACTCTTAAAACCCGCCTGGCCT
GTGCATAACTGTCTGGCCAGCGCACAGCCGAAGAGCTGCAAAAAGCGCCTACCCTTCGGTCGCTGCGCTC
CCTACGCCCCGCCGCTTCGCGTCGGCCTATCGCGGCCGCTGGCCGCTCAAAAATGGCTGGCCTACGGCCA
GGCAATCTACCAGGGCGCGGACAAGCCGCGCCGTCGCCACTCGACCGCCGGCGCCCACATCAAGGCACCC
TGCCTCGCGCGTTTCGGTGATGACGGTGAAAACCTCTGACACATGCAGCTCCCGGTGACGGTCACAGCTT
GTCTGTAAGCGGATGCCGGGAGCAGACAAGCCCGTCAGGGCGCGTCAGCGGGTGTTGGCGGGTGTCGGGG
CGCAGCCATGACCCAGTCACGTAGCGATAGCGGAGTGTATACTGGCTTAACTATGCGGCATCAGAGCAGA
TTGTACTGAGAGTGCACCATATGCGGTGTGAAATACCGCACAGATGCGTAAGGAGAAAATACCGCATCAG
GCGCTCTTCCGCTTCCTCGCTCACTGACTCGCTGCGCTCGGTCGTTCGGCTGCGGCGAGCGGTATCAGCT
CACTCAAAGGCGGTAATACGGTTATCCACAGAATCAGGGGATAACGCAGGAAAGAACATGTGAGCAAAAG
GCCAGCAAAAGGCCAGGAACCGTAAAAAGGCCGCGTTGCTGGCGTTTTTCCATAGGCTCCGCCCCCCTGA
CGAGCATCACAAAAATCGACGCTCAAGTCAGAGGTGGCGAAACCCGACAGGACTATAAAGATACCAGGCG
TTTCCCCCTGGAAGCTCCCTCGTGCGCTCTCCTGTTCCGACCCTGCCGCTTACCGGATACCTGTCCGCCT
TTCTCCCTTCGGGAAGCGTGGCGCTTTCTCATAGCTCACGCTGTAGGTATCTCAGTTCGGTGTAGGTCGT
TCGCTCCAAGCTGGGCTGTGTGCACGAACCCCCCGTTCAGCCCGACCGCTGCGCCTTATCCGGTAACTAT
CGTCTTGAGTCCAACCCGGTAAGACACGACTTATCGCCACTGGCAGCAGCCACTGGTAACAGGATTAGCA
GAGCGAGGTATGTAGGCGGTGCTACAGAGTTCTTGAAGTGGTGGCCTAACTACGGCTACACTAGAAGGAC
AGTATTTGGTATCTGCGCTCTGCTGAAGCCAGTTACCTTCGGAAAAAGAGTTGGTAGCTCTTGATCCGGC
AAACAAACCACCGCTGGTAGCGGTGGTTTTTTTGTTTGCAAGCAGCAGATTACGCGCAGAAAAAAAGGAT
CTCAAGAAGATCCTTTGATCTTTTCTACGGGGTCTGACGCTCAGTGGAACGAAAACTCACGTTAAGGGAT
TTTGGTCATGCATTCTAGGTGATTAGAAAAACTCATCGAGCATCAAATGAAACTGCAATTTATTCATATC
AGGATTATCAATACCATATTTTTGAAAAAGCCGTTTCTGTAATGAAGGAGAAAACTCACCGAGGCAGTTC
CATAGGATGGCAAGATCCTGGTATCGGTCTGCGATTCCGACTCGTCCAACATCAATACAACCTATTAATT
TCCCCTCGTCAAAAATAAGGTTATCAAGTGAGAAATCACCATGAGTGACGACTGAATCCGGTGAGAATGG
CAAAAGTTTATGCATTTCTTTCCAGACTTGTTCAACAGGCCAGCCATTACGCTCGTCATCAAAATCACTC
GCATCAACCAAACCGTTATTCATTCGTGATTGCGCCTGAGCGAGTCGAAATACGCGATCGCTGTTAAAAG
GACAATTACAAACAGGAATCGAATGCAACCGGCGCAGGAACACTGCCAGCGCATCAACAATATTTTCACC
TGAATCAGGATATTCTTCTAATACCTGGAATGCTGTTTTCCCTGGGATCGCAGTGGTGAGTAACCATGCA
TCATCAGGAGTACGGATAAAATGCTTGATGGTCGGAAGAGGCATAAATTCCGTCAGCCAGTTTAGTCTGA
CCATCTCATCTGTAACATCATTGGCAACGCTACCTTTGCCATGTTTCAGAAACAACTCTGGCGCATCGGG
CTTCCCATACAATCGGTAGATTGTCGCACCTGATTGCCCGACATTATCGCGAGCCCATTTATACCCATAT
AAATCAGCATCCATGTTGGAATTTAATCGCGGCCTTGAGCAAGACGTTTCCCGTTGAATATGGCTCATAA
CAGAACTTATTATTTCCTTCCTCTTTTCTACAGTATTTAAAGATACCCCAAGAAGCTAATTATAACAAGA
CGAACTCCAATTCACTGTTCCTTGCATTCTAAAACCTTAAATACCAGAAAACAGCTTTTTCAAAGTTGTT
TTCAAAGTTGGCGTATAACATAGTATCGACGGAGCCGATTTTGAAACCGCGGTGATCACAGGCAGCAACG
CTCTGTCATCGTTACAATCAACATGCTACCCTCCGCGAGATCATCCGTGTTTCAAACCCGGCAGCTTAGT
TGCCGTTCTTCCGAATAGCATCGGTAACATGAGCAAAGTCTGCCGCCTTACAACGGCTCTCCCGCTGACG
CCGTCCCGGACTGATGGGCTGCCTGTATCGAGTGGTGATTTTGTGCCGAGCTGCCGGTCGGGGAGCTGTT
GGCTGGCTGGTGGCAGGATATATTGTGGTGTAAACATAACGAATTCGTCTCA
Features (pLannotate 1.2.2; 14 found; start..end, strand, type, name):
     83..262     +  promoter       NOS promoter: nopaline synthase promoter
    297..812     +  CDS            P19_TBSVC: Experimental evidence at protein level: Swiss-Prot protein existence level 1. Acts as a suppressor of RNA-mediated gene silencing, also known as post-transcriptional gene silencing (PTGS), a mechanism of plant viral defense that limits the accumulation of viral RNAs. Binds to short interfering RNAs (siRNAs) with high affinity. Acts as a molecular caliper to specifically select siRNAs based on the length of the duplex region of the RNA (By similarity). From Tomato bushy stunt virus (strain Cherry) (TBSV).
    839..1091    +  terminator     NOS terminator: nopaline synthase terminator and poly(A) signal
   1212..1299    +  promoter       AmpR promoter (fragment): bla
   1332..1356    +  misc_feature   RB T-DNA repeat: right border repeat from nopaline C58 T-DNA
   1696..2097    +  CDS            Y4CG_SINFN (fragment): Protein inferred from homology: Swiss-Prot protein existence level 3. From Sinorhizobium fredii (strain NBRC 101917 / NGR234).
   2657..3286    +  CDS            pVS1 StaA: stability protein from the Pseudomonas plasmid pVS1 (Heeb et al., 2000)
   3719..4787    +  CDS            pVS1 RepA (fragment): replication protein from the Pseudomonas plasmid pVS1 (Heeb et al., 2000)
   4853..5047    +  rep_origin     pVS1 oriV: origin of replication for the Pseudomonas plasmid pVS1 (Heeb et al., 2000)
   5250..5289    +  CDS            rop (fragment): Rop protein, which maintains plasmids at low copy number; rop
   5391..5531    +  misc_feature   bom: basis of mobility region from pBR322
   5717..6305    -  rep_origin     ori: high-copy-number ColE1/pMB1/pBR322/pUC origin of replication
   6393..7208    -  CDS            KanR: aminoglycoside phosphotransferase; aph(3')-Ia; confers resistance to kanamycin in bacteria or G418 (Geneticin®) in eukaryotes
   7641..7665    +  misc_feature   LB T-DNA repeat: left border repeat from nopaline C58 T-DNA
