>Addgene plasmid #160632 | pEGB3_alpha1 Pnos:P19:Tnos (GB2762) | addgene full sequence | sequence record 321966 | Addgene NGS Result
GGAGATACATGAGAATTAAGGGAGTCACGGTATGACCCCCGCCGATGACGCGGGACAAGCCGTTTTACGT
TTGGAACTGACAGAACCGCAACGTTGAAGGAGCCACTGAGCCGCGGGTTTCTGGAGTTTAATGAGCTAAG
CACATACGTCAGAAACCATTATTGCGCGTTCAAAAGTCGCCTAAGGTCACTATCAGCTAGCAAATATTTC
TTGTCAAAAATGCTCCACTGACGTTCCATAAATTCCCCTCGGTATCCAATTAGAGTCTCATATTCACTCT
CAACTCGATCGAGGCAATGGAACGAGCTATACAAGGAAACGACGCTAGGGAACAAGCTAACAGTGAACGT
TGGGATGGAGGATCAGGAGGTACCACTTCTCCCTTCAAACTTCCTGACGAAAGTCCGAGTTGGACTGAGT
GGCGGCTACATAACGATGAGACTAATTCGAATCAAGATAATCCCCTTGGTTTCAAGGAAAGCTGGGGTTT
CGGGAAAGTTGTATTTAAGAGATATCTCAGATACGACAGGACGGAAGCTTCACTGCACAGAGTCCTTGGA
TCTTGGACGGGAGATTCGGTTAACTATGCAGCATCTCGATTTTTCGGTTTCGACCAGATCGGATGTACCT
ATAGTATTCGGTTTCGAGGAGTTAGTATCACCGTTTCTGGAGGCTCTCGAACTCTTCAGCATCTCTGTGA
GATGGCAATTCGGTCTAAGCAAGAACTGCTACAGCTTGCCCCAATCGAAGTGGAAAGTAATGTATCAAGA
GGATGCCCTGAAGGTACTGAAACCTTCGAAAAAGAAAGCGAGTGAGCTTGGAATGGATCTTCGATCCCGA
TCGTTCAAACATTTGGCAATAAAGTTTCTTAAGATTGAATCCTGTTGCCGGTCTTGCGACGATTATCATA
TAATTTCTGTTGAATTACGTTAAGCATGTAATAATTAACATGTAATGCATGACGTTATTTATGAGATGGG
TTTTTATGATTAGAGTCCCGCAATTATACATTTAATACGCGATAGAAAACAAAATATAGCGCGCAAACTA
GGATAAATTATCGCGCGCGGTGTCATCTATGTTACTAGATCGGGAATTGCCAAGCTAATTCTTGAAGACG
AAAGGGCCTCGTGATACGCCTATTTTTATAGGTTAATGTCATGATAATAATGGTTTCTTAGACGTCAGGT
GGCACTTTTCGGGGAAATGTGCGCGGAACCCCTATTTGTTTATTTTTCTAAATACATTCAAATATGTATC
CGCTCATGAGACAATAACCCTGATAAATGCTTCAATAATGGGACCGACTCGCGCTGTCATGAGACGAATT
CTGACAGGATATATTGGCGGGTAAACCTAAGAGAAAAGAGCGTTTATTAGAATAATCGGATATTTAAAAG
GGCGTGAAAAGGTTTATCCGTTCGTCCATTTGTATGTGCATGCCAACCACAGGGTTCCCCTCGGGATCAA
AGTACTTTGATCCAACCCCTCCGCTGCTATAGTGCAGTCGGCTTCTGACGTTCAGTGCAGCCGTCATCTG
AAAACGACATGTCGCACAAGTCCTAAGTTACGCGACAGGCTGCCGCCCTGCCCTTTTCCTGGCGTTTTCT
TGTCGCGTGTTTTAGTCGCATAAAGTAGAATACTTGCGACTAGAACCGGAGACATTACGCCATGAACAAG
AGCGCCGCCGCTGGCCTGCTGGGCTATGCCCGCGTCAGCACCGACGACCAGGACTTGACCAACCAACGGG
CCGAACTGCACGCGGCCGGCTGCACCAAGCTGTTTTCCGAGAAGATCACCGGCACCAGGCGCGACCGCCC
GGAGCTGGCCAGGATGCTTGACCACCTACGCCCTGGCGACGTTGTGACAGTGACCAGGCTAGACCGCCTG
GCCCGCAGCACCCGCGACCTACTGGACATTGCCGAGCGCATCCAGGAGGCCGGCGCGGGCCTGCGTAGCC
TGGCAGAGCCGTGGGCCGACACCACCACGCCGGCCGGCCGCATGGTGTTGACCGTGTTCGCCGGCATTGC
CGAGTTCGAGCGTTCCCTAATCATCGACCGCACCCGGAGCGGGCGCGAGGCCGCCAAGGCCCGAGGCGTG
AAGTTTGGCCCCCGCCCTACCCTCACCCCGGCACAGATCGCGCACGCCCGCGAGCTGATCGACCAGGAAG
GCCGCACCGTGAAAGAGGCGGCTGCACTGCTTGGCGTGCATCGCTCGACCCTGTACCGCGCACTTGAGCG
CAGCGAGGAAGTGACGCCCACCGAGGCCAGGCGGCGCGGTGCCTTCCGTGAGGACGCATTGACCGAGGCC
GACGCCCTGGCGGCCGCCGAGAATGAACGCCAAGAGGAACAAGCATGAAACCGCACCAGGACGGCCAGGA
CGAACCGTTTTTCATTACCGAAGAGATCGAGGCGGAGATGATCGCGGCCGGGTACGTGTTCGAGCCGCCC
GCGCACCTCTCAACCGTGCGGCTGCATGAAATCCTGGCCGGTTTGTCTGATGCCAAGCTGGCGGCCTGGC
CGGCCAGCTTGGCCGCTGAAGAAACCGAGCGCCGCCGTCTAAAAAGGTGATGTGTATTTGAGTAAAACAG
CTTGCGTCATGCGGTCGCTGCGTATATGATGCGATGAGTAAATAAACAAATACGCAAGGGGAACGCATGA
AGGTTATCGCTGTACTTAACCAGAAAGGCGGGTCAGGCAAGACGACCATCGCAACCCATCTAGCCCGCGC
CCTGCAACTCGCCGGGGCCGATGTTCTGTTAGTCGATTCCGATCCCCAGGGCAGTGCCCGCGATTGGGCG
GCCGTGCGGGAAGATCAACCGCTAACCGTTGTCGGCATCGACCGCCCGACGATTGACCGCGACGTGAAGG
CCATCGGCCGGCGCGACTTCGTAGTGATCGACGGAGCGCCCCAGGCGGCGGACTTGGCTGTGTCCGCGAT
CAAGGCAGCCGACTTCGTGCTGATTCCGGTGCAGCCAAGCCCTTACGACATATGGGCCACCGCCGACCTG
GTGGAGCTGGTTAAGCAGCGCATTGAGGTCACGGATGGAAGGCTACAAGCGGCCTTTGTCGTGTCGCGGG
CGATCAAAGGCACGCGCATCGGCGGTGAGGTTGCCGAGGCGCTGGCCGGGTACGAGCTGCCCATTCTTGA
GTCCCGTATCACGCAGCGCGTGAGCTACCCAGGCACTGCCGCCGCCGGCACAACCGTTCTTGAATCAGAA
CCCGAGGGCGACGCTGCCCGCGAGGTCCAGGCGCTGGCCGCTGAAATTAAATCAAAACTCATTTGAGTTA
ATGAGGTAAAGAGAAAATGAGCAAAAGCACAAACACGCTAAGTGCCGGCCGTCCGAGCGCACGCAGCAGC
AAGGCTGCAACGTTGGCCAGCCTGGCAGACACGCCAGCCATGAAGCGGGTCAACTTTCAGTTGCCGGCGG
AGGATCACACCAAGCTGAAGATGTACGCGGTACGCCAAGGCAAGACCATTACCGAGCTGCTATCTGAATA
CATCGCGCAGCTACCAGAGTAAATGAGCAAATGAATAAATGAGTAGATGAATTTTAGCGGCTAAAGGAGG
CGGCATGGAAAATCAAGAACAACCAGGCACCGACGCCGTGGAATGCCCCATGTGTGGAGGAACGGGCGGT
TGGCCAGGCGTAAGCGGCTGGGTTGCCTGCCGGCCCTGCAATGGCACTGGAACCCCCAAGCCCGAGGAAT
CGGCGTGAGCGGTCGCAAACCATCCGGCCCGGTACAAATCGGCGCGGCGCTGGGTGATGACCTGGTGGAG
AAGTTGAAGGCCGCGCAGGCCGCCCAGCGGCAACGCATCGAGGCAGAAGCACGCCCCGGTGAATCGTGGC
AAGCGGCCGCTGATCGAATCCGCAAAGAATCCCGGCAACCGCCGGCAGCCGGTGCGCCGTCGATTAGGAA
GCCGCCCAAGGGCGACGAGCAACCAGATTTTTTCGTTCCGATGCTCTATGACGTGGGCACCCGCGATAGT
CGCAGCATCATGGACGTGGCCGTTTTCCGTCTGTCGAAGCGTGACCGACGAGCTGGCGAGGTGATCCGCT
ACGAGCTTCCAGACGGGCACGTAGAGGTTTCCGCAGGGCCGGCCGGCATGGCCAGTGTGTGGGATTACGA
CCTGGTACTGATGGCGGTTTCCCATCTAACCGAATCCATGAACCGATACCGGGAAGGGAAGGGAGACAAG
CCCGGCCGCGTGTTCCGTCCACACGTTGCGGACGTACTCAAGTTCTGCCGGCGAGCCGATGGCGGAAAGC
AGAAAGACGACCTGGTAGAAACCTGCATTCGGTTAAACACCACGCACGTTGCCATGCAGCGTACGAAGAA
GGCCAAGAACGGCCGCCTGGTGACGGTATCCGAGGGTGAAGCCTTGATTAGCCGCTACAAGATCGTAAAG
AGCGAAACCGGGCGGCCGGAGTACATCGAGATCGAGCTAGCTGATTGGATGTACCGCGAGATCACAGAAG
GCAAGAACCCGGACGTGCTGACGGTTCACCCCGATTACTTTTTGATCGATCCCGGCATCGGCCGTTTTCT
CTACCGCCTGGCACGCCGCGCCGCAGGCAAGGCAGAAGCCAGATGGTTGTTCAAGACGATCTACGAACGC
AGTGGCAGCGCCGGAGAGTTCAAGAAGTTCTGTTTCACCGTGCGCAAGCTGATCGGGTCAAATGACCTGC
CGGAGTACGATTTGAAGGAGGAGGCGGGGCAGGCTGGCCCGATCCTAGTCATGCGCTACCGCAACCTGAT
CGAGGGCGAAGCATCCGCCGGTTCCTAATGTACGGAGCAGATGCTAGGGCAAATTGCCCTAGCAGGGGAA
AAAGGTCGAAAAGGACTCTTTCCTGTGGATAGCACGTACATTGGGAACCCAAAGCCGTACATTGGGAACC
GGAACCCGTACATTGGGAACCCAAAGCCGTACATTGGGAACCGGTCACACATGTAAGTGACTGATATAAA
AGAGAAAAAAGGCGATTTTTCCGCCTAAAACTCTTTAAAACTTATTAAAACTCTTAAAACCCGCCTGGCC
TGTGCATAACTGTCTGGCCAGCGCACAGCCGAAGAGCTGCAAAAAGCGCCTACCCTTCGGTCGCTGCGCT
CCCTACGCCCCGCCGCTTCGCGTCGGCCTATCGCGGCCGCTGGCCGCTCAAAAATGGCTGGCCTACGGCC
AGGCAATCTACCAGGGCGCGGACAAGCCGCGCCGTCGCCACTCGACCGCCGGCGCCCACATCAAGGCACC
CTGCCTCGCGCGTTTCGGTGATGACGGTGAAAACCTCTGACACATGCAGCTCCCGGTGACGGTCACAGCT
TGTCTGTAAGCGGATGCCGGGAGCAGACAAGCCCGTCAGGGCGCGTCAGCGGGTGTTGGCGGGTGTCGGG
GCGCAGCCATGACCCAGTCACGTAGCGATAGCGGAGTGTATACTGGCTTAACTATGCGGCATCAGAGCAG
ATTGTACTGAGAGTGCACCATATGCGGTGTGAAATACCGCACAGATGCGTAAGGAGAAAATACCGCATCA
GGCGCTCTTCCGCTTCCTCGCTCACTGACTCGCTGCGCTCGGTCGTTCGGCTGCGGCGAGCGGTATCAGC
TCACTCAAAGGCGGTAATACGGTTATCCACAGAATCAGGGGATAACGCAGGAAAGAACATGTGAGCAAAA
GGCCAGCAAAAGGCCAGGAACCGTAAAAAGGCCGCGTTGCTGGCGTTTTTCCATAGGCTCCGCCCCCCTG
ACGAGCATCACAAAAATCGACGCTCAAGTCAGAGGTGGCGAAACCCGACAGGACTATAAAGATACCAGGC
GTTTCCCCCTGGAAGCTCCCTCGTGCGCTCTCCTGTTCCGACCCTGCCGCTTACCGGATACCTGTCCGCC
TTTCTCCCTTCGGGAAGCGTGGCGCTTTCTCATAGCTCACGCTGTAGGTATCTCAGTTCGGTGTAGGTCG
TTCGCTCCAAGCTGGGCTGTGTGCACGAACCCCCCGTTCAGCCCGACCGCTGCGCCTTATCCGGTAACTA
TCGTCTTGAGTCCAACCCGGTAAGACACGACTTATCGCCACTGGCAGCAGCCACTGGTAACAGGATTAGC
AGAGCGAGGTATGTAGGCGGTGCTACAGAGTTCTTGAAGTGGTGGCCTAACTACGGCTACACTAGAAGGA
CAGTATTTGGTATCTGCGCTCTGCTGAAGCCAGTTACCTTCGGAAAAAGAGTTGGTAGCTCTTGATCCGG
CAAACAAACCACCGCTGGTAGCGGTGGTTTTTTTGTTTGCAAGCAGCAGATTACGCGCAGAAAAAAAGGA
TCTCAAGAAGATCCTTTGATCTTTTCTACGGGGTCTGACGCTCAGTGGAACGAAAACTCACGTTAAGGGA
TTTTGGTCATGCATTCTAGGTGATTAGAAAAACTCATCGAGCATCAAATGAAACTGCAATTTATTCATAT
CAGGATTATCAATACCATATTTTTGAAAAAGCCGTTTCTGTAATGAAGGAGAAAACTCACCGAGGCAGTT
CCATAGGATGGCAAGATCCTGGTATCGGTCTGCGATTCCGACTCGTCCAACATCAATACAACCTATTAAT
TTCCCCTCGTCAAAAATAAGGTTATCAAGTGAGAAATCACCATGAGTGACGACTGAATCCGGTGAGAATG
GCAAAAGTTTATGCATTTCTTTCCAGACTTGTTCAACAGGCCAGCCATTACGCTCGTCATCAAAATCACT
CGCATCAACCAAACCGTTATTCATTCGTGATTGCGCCTGAGCGAGTCGAAATACGCGATCGCTGTTAAAA
GGACAATTACAAACAGGAATCGAATGCAACCGGCGCAGGAACACTGCCAGCGCATCAACAATATTTTCAC
CTGAATCAGGATATTCTTCTAATACCTGGAATGCTGTTTTCCCTGGGATCGCAGTGGTGAGTAACCATGC
ATCATCAGGAGTACGGATAAAATGCTTGATGGTCGGAAGAGGCATAAATTCCGTCAGCCAGTTTAGTCTG
ACCATCTCATCTGTAACATCATTGGCAACGCTACCTTTGCCATGTTTCAGAAACAACTCTGGCGCATCGG
GCTTCCCATACAATCGGTAGATTGTCGCACCTGATTGCCCGACATTATCGCGAGCCCATTTATACCCATA
TAAATCAGCATCCATGTTGGAATTTAATCGCGGCCTTGAGCAAGACGTTTCCCGTTGAATATGGCTCATA
ACAGAACTTATTATTTCCTTCCTCTTTTCTACAGTATTTAAAGATACCCCAAGAAGCTAATTATAACAAG
ACGAACTCCAATTCACTGTTCCTTGCATTCTAAAACCTTAAATACCAGAAAACAGCTTTTTCAAAGTTGT
TTTCAAAGTTGGCGTATAACATAGTATCGACGGAGCCGATTTTGAAACCGCGGTGATCACAGGCAGCAAC
GCTCTGTCATCGTTACAATCAACATGCTACCCTCCGCGAGATCATCCGTGTTTCAAACCCGGCAGCTTAG
TTGCCGTTCTTCCGAATAGCATCGGTAACATGAGCAAAGTCTGCCGCCTTACAACGGCTCTCCCGCTGAC
GCCGTCCCGGACTGATGGGCTGCCTGTATCGAGTGGTGATTTTGTGCCGAGCTGCCGGTCGGGGAGCTGT
TGGCTGGCTGGTGGCAGGATATATTGTGGTGTAAACATAACGAATTCGTCTCA
Features (pLannotate 1.2.2; 14 found; start..end, strand, type, name):
     83..262     +  promoter       NOS promoter: nopaline synthase promoter
    297..812     +  CDS            P19_TBSVC: Experimental evidence at protein level: Swiss-Prot protein existence level 1. Acts as a suppressor of RNA-mediated gene silencing, also known as post-transcriptional gene silencing (PTGS), a mechanism of plant viral defense that limits the accumulation of viral RNAs. Binds to short interfering RNAs (siRNAs) with high affinity. Acts as a molecular caliper to specifically select siRNAs based on the length of the duplex region of the RNA (By similarity). From Tomato bushy stunt virus (strain Cherry) (TBSV).
    839..1091    +  terminator     NOS terminator: nopaline synthase terminator and poly(A) signal
   1212..1299    +  promoter       AmpR promoter (fragment): bla
   1332..1356    +  misc_feature   RB T-DNA repeat: right border repeat from nopaline C58 T-DNA
   1696..2097    +  CDS            Y4CG_SINFN (fragment): Protein inferred from homology: Swiss-Prot protein existence level 3. From Sinorhizobium fredii (strain NBRC 101917 / NGR234).
   2657..3286    +  CDS            pVS1 StaA: stability protein from the Pseudomonas plasmid pVS1 (Heeb et al., 2000)
   3715..4788    +  CDS            pVS1 RepA: replication protein from the Pseudomonas plasmid pVS1 (Heeb et al., 2000)
   4854..5048    +  rep_origin     pVS1 oriV: origin of replication for the Pseudomonas plasmid pVS1 (Heeb et al., 2000)
   5251..5290    +  CDS            rop (fragment): Rop protein, which maintains plasmids at low copy number; rop
   5392..5532    +  misc_feature   bom: basis of mobility region from pBR322
   5718..6306    -  rep_origin     ori: high-copy-number ColE1/pMB1/pBR322/pUC origin of replication
   6394..7209    -  CDS            KanR: aminoglycoside phosphotransferase; aph(3')-Ia; confers resistance to kanamycin in bacteria or G418 (Geneticin®) in eukaryotes
   7642..7666    +  misc_feature   LB T-DNA repeat: left border repeat from nopaline C58 T-DNA
