[The description below was written by a language model from this plasmid's Addgene catalogue record and pLannotate feature annotations shown in this document.]
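Description:
pEGB3_alpha1 Pnos:P19:Tnos (GB2762) is a GoldenBraid alpha-level binary vector for plant expression, carrying a single transcriptional unit for the P19 silencing suppressor. The name indicates an alpha1 destination vector, whereas the backbone field lists pDGB2_alpha2; either way, the backbone is described as a self-made derivative of pCambia1302. The two sequence records (about 7.7 kb, differing by one nucleotide in the pVS1 RepA region) show the typical pCambia architecture. A high-copy ColE1/pUC-type origin with the pBR322 bom site supports propagation in E. coli. The pVS1 oriV, RepA and StaA functions provide replication and stable maintenance in Agrobacterium. An aph(3')-Ia kanamycin resistance gene in the backbone allows bacterial selection. Nopaline-type left and right T-DNA border repeats flank the payload, and no plant selectable marker is annotated within the T-DNA.

The payload consists of the nopaline synthase (NOS) promoter, a coding sequence matching P19 of Tomato bushy stunt virus, and the NOS terminator and polyadenylation signal. P19 binds short interfering RNA duplexes and so suppresses post-transcriptional gene silencing. The NOS promoter is generally regarded as a relatively weak constitutive plant promoter. The insert is listed as synthetic, with internal BsaI and BsmBI sites removed to make it compatible with Type IIS assembly. It was assembled through BsaI sites that were destroyed in cloning, and the complete unit can be released with BsmBI for combination with other transcriptional units in higher-order GoldenBraid constructs. The stated purpose is simply P19 expression from Pnos. Such units are commonly co-delivered by Agrobacterium to boost transgene expression in plants by limiting silencing, although the record does not specify a particular application.
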