Addgene plasmid #160632: pEGB3_alpha1 Pnos:P19:Tnos (GB2762)
Purpose: TU for expression of P19 driven by Nos promoter.
Depositing lab: Diego Orzaez. Depositing organization: Agencia Estatal Consejo Superior de Investigaciones Científicas, M.P.
Backbone
  Vector backbone: pDGB2_alpha2
  Backbone manufacturer: self-made; derived from pCambia1302 generated at the Cambia Institute
  Vector type: Plant Expression, Synthetic Biology
Growth in bacteria
  Bacterial resistance: Kanamycin, 50 μg/mL
  Growth temperature: 37°C
  Growth strain: DH5alpha
  Copy number: High Copy
Gene/Insert
  Gene/Insert name: P19
  Species: Synthetic
  Insert size (bp): 1307
  Mutation: BsaI and BsmBI sites removed
  Promoter: Pnos
  Cloning method: Restriction Enzyme; 5′ cloning site BsaI (destroyed during cloning); 3′ cloning site BsaI (destroyed during cloning)
  Sequencing primers: 5′ GGTGGCAGGATATATTGTGG
Terms and licenses: Academic/Nonprofit Terms; Industry Terms: Not Available to Industry
Depositor comments: Compatible with GoldenBraid; insert can be released with BsmBI
How to cite: pEGB3_alpha1 Pnos:P19:Tnos (GB2762) was a gift from Diego Orzaez (Addgene plasmid # 160632 ; http://n2t.net/addgene:160632 ; RRID:Addgene_160632)
